>Addgene plasmid #208424 | pKLV2-U6gRNA5(hRIPK3_1k)-PGKpuro2ABFP-W | addgene full sequence | sequence record 421846 | Addgene NGS Result
GTCAATAATGACGTATGTTCCCATAGTAACGCCAATAGGGACTTTCCATTGACGTCAATGGGTGGAGTAT
TTACGGTAAACTGCCCACTTGGCAGTACATCAAGTGTATCATATGCCAAGTACGCCCCCTATTGACGTCA
ATGACGGTAAATGGCCCGCCTGGCATTATGCCCAGTACATGACCTTATGGGACTTTCCTACTTGGCAGTA
CATCTACGTATTAGTCATCGCTATTACCATGGTGATGCGGTTTTGGCAGTACATCAATGGGCGTGGATAG
CGGTTTGACTCACGGGGATTTCCAAGTCTCCACCCCATTGACGTCAATGGGAGTTTGTTTTGGCACCAAA
ATCAACGGGACTTTCCAAAATGTCGTAACAACTCCGCCCCATTGACGCAAATGGGCGGTAGGCGTGTACG
GTGGGAGGTCTATATAAGCAGCGCGTTTTGCCTGTACTGGGTCTCTCTGGTTAGACCAGATCTGAGCCTG
GGAGCTCTCTGGCTAACTAGGGAACCCACTGCTTAAGCCTCAATAAAGCTTGCCTTGAGTGCTTCAAGTA
GTGTGTGCCCGTCTGTTGTGTGACTCTGGTAACTAGAGATCCCTCAGACCCTTTTAGTCAGTGTGGAAAA
TCTCTAGCAGTGGCGCCCGAACAGGGACTTGAAAGCGAAAGGGAAACCAGAGGAGCTCTCTCGACGCAGG
ACTCGGCTTGCTGAAGCGCGCACGGCAAGAGGCGAGGGGCGGCGACTGGTGAGTACGCCAAAAATTTTGA
CTAGCGGAGGCTAGAAGGAGAGAGATGGGTGCGAGAGCGTCAGTATTAAGCGGGGGAGAATTAGATCGCG
ATGGGAAAAAATTCGGTTAAGGCCAGGGGGAAAGAAAAAATATAAATTAAAACATATAGTATGGGCAAGC
AGGGAGCTAGAACGATTCGCAGTTAATCCTGGCCTGTTAGAAACATCAGAAGGCTGTAGACAAATACTGG
GACAGCTACAACCATCCCTTCAGACAGGATCAGAAGAACTTAGATCATTATATAATACAGTAGCAACCCT
CTATTGTGTGCATCAAAGGATAGAGATAAAAGACACCAAGGAAGCTTTAGACAAGATAGAGGAAGAGCAA
AACAAAAGTAAGACCACCGCACAGCAAGCGGCCGGCCGCGCTGATCTTCAGACCTGGAGGAGGAGATATG
AGGGACAATTGGAGAAGTGAATTATATAAATATAAAGTAGTAAAAATTGAACCATTAGGAGTAGCACCCA
CCAAGGCAAAGAGAAGAGTGGTGCAGAGAGAAAAAAGAGCAGTGGGAATAGGAGCTTTGTTCCTTGGGTT
CTTGGGAGCAGCAGGAAGCACTATGGGCGCAGCGTCAATGACGCTGACGGTACAGGCCAGACAATTATTG
TCTGGTATAGTGCAGCAGCAGAACAATTTGCTGAGGGCTATTGAGGCGCAACAGCATCTGTTGCAACTCA
CAGTCTGGGGCATCAAGCAGCTCCAGGCAAGAATCCTGGCTGTGGAAAGATACCTAAAGGATCAACAGCT
CCTGGGGATTTGGGGTTGCTCTGGAAAACTCATTTGCACCACTGCTGTGCCTTGGAATGCTAGTTGGAGT
AATAAATCTCTGGAACAGATTTGGAATCACACGACCTGGATGGAGTGGGACAGAGAAATTAACAATTACA
CAAGCTTAATACACTCCTTAATTGAAGAATCGCAAAACCAGCAAGAAAAGAATGAACAAGAATTATTGGA
ATTAGATAAATGGGCAAGTTTGTGGAATTGGTTTAACATAACAAATTGGCTGTGGTATATAAAATTATTC
ATAATGATAGTAGGAGGCTTGGTAGGTTTAAGAATAGTTTTTGCTGTACTTTCTATAGTGAATAGAGTTA
GGCAGGGATATTCACCATTATCGTTTCAGACCCACCTCCCAACCCCGAGGGGACCCGACAGGCCCGAAGG
AATAGAAGAAGAAGGTGGAGAGAGAGACAGAGACAGATCCATTCGATTAGTGAACGGATCGGCACTGCGT
GCGCCAATTCTGCAGACAAATGGCAGTATTCATCCACAATTTTAAAAGAAAAGGGGGGATTGGGGGGTAC
AGTGCAGGGGAAAGAATAGTAGACATAATAGCAACAGACATACAAACTAAAGAATTACAAAAACAAATTA
CAAAAATTCAAAATTTTCGGGTTTATTACAGGGACAGCAGAGATCCAGTTTGGTTAGTACCGGGCCCTAC
GCGTCCAAGGTCGGGCAGGAAGAGGGCCTATTTCCCATGATTCCTTCATATTTGCATATACGATACAAGG
CTGTTAGAGAGATAATTAGAATTAATTTGACTGTAAACACAAAGATATTAGTACAAAATACGTGACGTAG
AAAGTAATAATTTCTTGGGTAGTTTGCAGTTTTAAAATTATGTTTTAAAATGGACTATCATATGCTTACC
GTAACTTGAAAGTATTTCGATTTCTTGGCTTTATATATCTTGTGGAAAGGACGAAACACCGAATTCGTGC
TGCGCCTAGAGTTTAAGAGCTATGCTGGAAACAGCATAGCAAGTTTAAATAAGGCTAGTCCGTTATCAAC
TTGAAAAAGTGGCACCGAGTCGGTGCTTTTTTTGGATCCAATTCTACCGGGTAGGGGAGGCGCTTTTCCC
AAGGCAGTCTGGAGCATGCGCTTTAGCAGCCCCGCTGGGCACTTGGCGCTACACAAGTGGCCTCTGGCCT
CGCACACATTCCACATCCACCGGTAGGCGCCAACCGGCTCCGTTCTTTGGTGGCCCCTTCGCGCCACCTT
CTACTCCTCCCCTAGTCAGGAAGTTCCCCCCCGCCCCGCAGCTCGCGTCGTGCAGGACGTGACAAATGGA
AGTAGCACGTCTCACTAGTCTCGTGCAGATGGACAGCACCGCTGAGCAATGGAAGCGGGTAGGCCTTTGG
GGCAGCGGCCAATAGCAGCTTTGCTCCTTCGCTTTCTGGGCTCAGAGGCTGGGAAGGGGTGGGTCCGGGG
GCGGGCTCAGGGGCGGGCTCAGGGGCGGGGCGGGCGCCCGAAGGTCCTCCGGAGGCCCGGCATTCTGCAC
GCTTCAAAAGCGCACGTCTGCCGCGCTGTTCTCCTCTTCCTCATCTCCGGGCCTTTCGACCTGCATCCAT
CTAGATCTCGAGCAGCTGAAGCTTACCATGACCGAGTACAAGCCCACGGTGCGCCTCGCCACCCGCGACG
ACGTCCCCAGGGCCGTACGCACCCTCGCCGCCGCGTTCGCCGACTACCCCGCCACGCGCCACACCGTCGA
TCCGGACCGCCACATCGAGCGGGTCACCGAGCTGCAAGAACTCTTCCTCACGCGCGTCGGGCTCGACATC
GGCAAGGTGTGGGTCGCGGACGACGGCGCCGCGGTGGCGGTCTGGACCACGCCGGAGAGCGTCGAAGCGG
GGGCGGTGTTCGCCGAGATCGGCCCGCGCATGGCCGAGTTGAGCGGTTCCCGGCTGGCCGCGCAGCAACA
GATGGAAGGCCTCCTGGCGCCGCACCGGCCCAAGGAGCCCGCGTGGTTCCTGGCCACCGTCGGCGTCTCG
CCCGACCACCAGGGCAAGGGTCTGGGCAGCGCCGTCGTGCTCCCCGGAGTGGAGGCGGCCGAGCGCGCCG
GGGTGCCCGCCTTCCTGGAGACCTCCGCGCCCCGCAACCTCCCCTTCTACGAGCGGCTCGGCTTCACCGT
CACCGCCGACGTCGAGGTGCCCGAAGGACCGCGCACCTGGTGCATGACCCGCAAGCCCGGTGCCGGCGGC
GGGTCCGGAGGAGAGGGCAGAGGAAGTCTCCTAACATGCGGTGACGTGGAGGAGAATCCTGGCCCAATGA
GCGAGCTGATTAAGGAGAACATGCACATGAAGCTGTACATGGAGGGCACCGTGGACAACCATCACTTCAA
GTGCACATCCGAGGGCGAAGGCAAGCCCTACGAGGGCACCCAGACCATGAGAATCAAGGTGGTCGAGGGC
GGCCCTCTCCCCTTCGCCTTCGACATCCTGGCTACTAGCTTCCTCTACGGCAGCAAGACCTTCATCAACC
ACACCCAGGGCATCCCCGACTTCTTCAAGCAGTCCTTCCCTGAGGGCTTCACATGGGAGAGAGTCACCAC
ATACGAGGACGGGGGCGTGCTGACCGCTACCCAGGACACCAGCCTCCAGGACGGCTGCCTCATCTACAAC
GTCAAGATCAGAGGGGTGAACTTCACATCCAACGGCCCTGTGATGCAGAAGAAAACACTCGGCTGGGAGG
CCTTCACCGAGACGCTGTACCCCGCTGACGGCGGCCTGGAAGGCAGAAACGACATGGCCCTGAAGCTCGT
GGGCGGGAGCCATCTGATCGCAAACATCAAGACCACATATAGATCCAAGAAACCCGCTAAGAACCTCAAG
ATGCCTGGCGTCTACTATGTGGACTACAGACTGGAAAGAATCAAGGAGGCCAACAACGAGACCTACGTCG
AGCAGCACGAGGTGGCAGTGGCCAGATACTGCGACCTCCCTAGCAAACTGGGGCACAAGCTTAATTGAGC
GGCCGCTCAACCTCTGGATTACAAAATTTGTGAAAGATTGACTGGTATTCTTAACTATGTTGCTCCTTTT
ACGCTATGTGGATACGCTGCTTTAATGCCTTTGTATCATGCTATTGCTTCCCGTATGGCTTTCATTTTCT
CCTCCTTGTATAAATCCTGGTTGCTGTCTCTTTATGAGGAGTTGTGGCCCGTTGTCAGGCAACGTGGCGT
GGTGTGCACTGTGTTTGCTGACGCAACCCCCACTGGTTGGGGCATTGCCACCACCTGTCAGCTCCTTTCC
GGGACTTTCGCTTTCCCCCTCCCTATTGCCACGGCGGAACTCATCGCCGCCTGCCTTGCCCGCTGCTGGA
CAGGGGCTCGGCTGTTGGGCACTGACAATTCCGTGGTGTTGTCGGGGAAATCATCGTCCTTTCCTTGGCT
GCTCGCCTGTGTTGCCACCTGGATTCTGCGCGGGACGTCCTTCTGCTACGTCCCTTCGGCCCTCAATCCA
GCGGACCTTCCTTCCCGCGGCCTGCTGCCGGCTCTGCGGCCTCTTCCGCGTCTACGCCTTCGCCCTCAGA
CGAGTCGGATCTCCCTTTGGGCCGCCTCCCCGCAGGTACCTTTAAGACCAATGACTTACAAGGCAGCTGT
AGATCTTAGCCACTTTTTAAAAGAAAAGGGGGGACTGGAAGGGCTAATTCACTCCCAAAGAAGTCAAGAT
CTGCTTTTTGCCTGTACTGGGTCTCTCTGGTTAGACCAGAGTCTCTCTGGTTAGACCAGATCTGAGCCTG
GGAGCTCTCTGGCTAACTAGGGAACCCACTGCTTAAGCCTCAATAAAGCTTGCCTTGAGTGCTTCAAGTA
GTGTGTGCCCGTCTGTTGTGTGACTCTGGTAACTAGAGATCCCTCAGACCCTTTTAGTCAGTGTGGAAAA
TCTCTAGCAGTTTAAACCCGCTGATCAGCCTCGACTGTGCCTTCTAGTTGCCAGCCATCTGTTGTTTGCC
CCTCCCCCGTGCCTTCCTTGACCCTGGAAGGTGCCACTCCCACTGTCCTTTCCTAATAAAATGAGGAAAT
TGCATCGCATTGTCTGAGTAGGTGTCATTCTATTCTGGGGGGTGGGGTGGGGCAGGACAGCAAGGGGGAG
GATTGGGAAGTCAATAGCAGGCATGCTGGGGATGCGGTGGGCTCTATGGGCGGCCGTTAATTAAGCTTTT
GTTCCCTTTAGTGAGGGTTAATTGCGCGCTTGGCGTAATCATGGTCATAGCTGTTTCCTGTGTGAAATTG
TTATCCGCTCACAATTCCACACAACATACGAGCCGGGAGCATAAAGTGTAAAGCCTGGGGTGCCTAATGA
GTGAGCTAACTCACATTAATTGCGTTGCGCTCACTGCCCGCTTTCCAGTCGGGAAACCTGTCGTGCCAGC
TGCATTAATGAATCGGCCAACGCGCGGGGAGAGGCGGTTTGCGTATTGGGCGCTCTTCCGCTTCCTCGCT
CACTGACTCGCTGCGCTCGGTCGTTCGGCTGCGGCGAGCGGTATCAGCTCACTCAAAGGCGGTAATACGG
TTATCCACAGAATCAGGGGATAACGCAGGAAAGAACATGTGAGCAAAAGGCCAGCAAAAGGCCAGGAACC
GTAAAAAGGCCGCGTTGCTGGCGTTTTTCCATAGGCTCCGCCCCCCTGACGAGCATCACAAAAATCGACG
CTCAAGTCAGAGGTGGCGAAACCCGACAGGACTATAAAGATACCAGGCGTTTCCCCCTGGAAGCTCCCTC
GTGCGCTCTCCTGTTCCGACCCTGCCGCTTACCGGATACCTGTCCGCCTTTCTCCCTTCGGGAAGCGTGG
CGCTTTCTCATAGCTCACGCTGTAGGTATCTCAGTTCGGTGTAGGTCGTTCGCTCCAAGCTGGGCTGTGT
GCACGAACCCCCCGTTCAGCCCGACCGCTGCGCCTTATCCGGTAACTATCGTCTTGAGTCCAACCCGGTA
AGACACGACTTATCGCCACTGGCAGCAGCCACTGGTAACAGGATTAGCAGAGCGAGGTATGTAGGCGGTG
CTACAGAGTTCTTGAAGTGGTGGCCTAACTACGGCTACACTAGAAGAACAGTATTTGGTATCTGCGCTCT
GCTGAAGCCAGTTACCTTCGGAAAAAGAGTTGGTAGCTCTTGATCCGGCAAACAAACCACCGCTGGTAGC
GGTGGTTTTTTTGTTTGCAAGCAGCAGATTACGCGCAGAAAAAAAGGATCTCAAGAAGATCCTTTGATCT
TTTCTACGGGGTCTGACGCTCAGTGGAACGAAAACTCACGTTAAGGGATTTTGGTCATGAGATTATCAAA
AAGGATCTTCACCTAGATCCTTTTAAATTAAAAATGAAGTTTTAAATCAATCTAAAGTATATATGAGTAA
ACTTGGTCTGACAGTTACCAATGCTTAATCAGTGAGGCACCTATCTCAGCGATCTGTCTATTTCGTTCAT
CCATAGTTGCCTGACTCCCCGTCGTGTAGATAACTACGATACGGGAGGGCTTACCATCTGGCCCCAGTGC
TGCAATGATACCGCGAGACCCACGCTCACCGGCTCCAGATTTATCAGCAATAAACCAGCCAGCCGGAAGG
GCCGAGCGCAGAAGTGGTCCTGCAACTTTATCCGCCTCCATCCAGTCTATTAATTGTTGCCGGGAAGCTA
GAGTAAGTAGTTCGCCAGTTAATAGTTTGCGCAACGTTGTTGCCATTGCTACAGGCATCGTGGTGTCACG
CTCGTCGTTTGGTATGGCTTCATTCAGCTCCGGTTCCCAACGATCAAGGCGAGTTACATGATCCCCCATG
TTGTGCAAAAAAGCGGTTAGCTCCTTCGGTCCTCCGATCGTTGTCAGAAGTAAGTTGGCCGCAGTGTTAT
CACTCATGGTTATGGCAGCACTGCATAATTCTCTTACTGTCATGCCATCCGTAAGATGCTTTTCTGTGAC
TGGTGAGTACTCAACCAAGTCATTCTGAGAATAGTGTATGCGGCGACCGAGTTGCTCTTGCCCGGCGTCA
ATACGGGATAATACCGCGCCACATAGCAGAACTTTAAAAGTGCTCATCATTGGAAAACGTTCTTCGGGGC
GAAAACTCTCAAGGATCTTACCGCTGTTGAGATCCAGTTCGATGTAACCCACTCGTGCACCCAACTGATC
TTCAGCATCTTTTACTTTCACCAGCGTTTCTGGGTGAGCAAAAACAGGAAGGCAAAATGCCGCAAAAAAG
GGAATAAGGGCGACACGGAAATGTTGAATACTCATACTCTTCCTTTTTCAATATTATTGAAGCATTTATC
AGGGTTATTGTCTCATGAGCGGATACATATTTGAATGTATTTAGAAAAATAAACAAATAGGGGTTCCGCG
CACATTTCCCCGAAAAGTGCCACCTAAATTGTAAGCGTTAATATTTTGTTAAAATTCGCGTTAAATTTTT
GTTAAATCAGCTCATTTTTTAACCAATAGGCCGAAATCGGCAAAATCCCTTATAAATCAAAAGAATAGAC
CGAGATAGGGT
[37 nt withheld, positions 8062-8098]
AAAGAACGTGGACTCCAACGTCAAAGG
[49 nt withheld, positions 8126-8174]
T
[91 nt withheld, positions 8176-8266]
G
[124 nt withheld, positions 8268-8391]
CCCATTCGCCATTCAGGCTGCGCAACTGTTGGGAAGGGCGATCGGTGCGGGCCTCTTCGCTATTACGCCA
GCTGGCGAAAGGGGGATGTGCTGCAAGGCGATTAAGTTGGGTAACGCCAGGGTTTTCCCAGTCACGACGT
TGTAAAACGACGGCCAGTGAGCGCGCGTAATACGACTCACTATAGGGCGAATTGACTAGTACATAACTTA
CGGTAAATGGCCCGCCTGGCTGACCGCCCAACGACCCCCGCCCATTGAC
Features (pLannotate 1.2.2; 28 found; start..end, strand, type, name):
    242..441     +  promoter       CMV promoter: human cytomegalovirus (CMV) immediate early promoter
    459..639     +  LTR            5' LTR (truncated): truncated 5' long terminal repeat (LTR) from HIV-1
    686..811     +  misc_feature   HIV-1 Ψ: packaging signal of human immunodeficiency virus type 1
    795..1133    +  CDS            HIV-1 gag (fragment): gag protein from human immunodeficiency virus 1; gag
   1310..1543    +  misc_feature   RRE: The Rev response element (RRE) of HIV-1 allows for Rev-dependent mRNA export from the nucleus to the cytoplasm.
   1920..2020    +  CDS            Rev (fragment): human immunodeficiency virus 1 (HIV-1) Rev protein; rev; enhances nuclear export of unspliced and incompletely spliced viral mRNAs
   2070..2187    +  misc_feature   cPPT/CTS: central polypurine tract and central termination sequence of HIV-1
   2262..2502    +  promoter       U6 promoter: RNA polymerase III promoter for human U6 snRNA
   2549..2616    +  misc_RNA       tracrRNA (fragment): trans-activating CRISPR RNA for the Streptococcus pyogenes CRISPR/Cas9 system
   2639..3138    +  promoter       PGK promoter: mouse phosphoglycerate kinase 1 promoter
   3178..3774    +  CDS            PuroR (fragment): puromycin N-acetyltransferase; pac from Streptomyces; confers resistance to puromycin
   3847..4545    +  CDS            TagBFP: TagBFP is a basic (constitutively fluorescent) blue fluorescent protein published in 2008, derived from Entacmaea quadricolor. It is reported to be a very rapidly-maturing monomer with very low acid sensitivity.
   4557..5143    +  misc_feature   WPRE: woodchuck hepatitis virus posttranscriptional regulatory element
   5137..5283    +  CDS            nef (fragment): NEF_HV1LA - Experimental evidence at protein level: Swiss-Prot protein existence level 1. Extracellular Nef protein targets CD4(+) T-lymphocytes for apoptosis by interacting with CXCR4 surface receptors. From Human immunodeficiency virus type 1 group M subtype B (isolate Lai) (HIV-1).
   5291..5469    +  LTR            5' LTR (truncated): truncated 5' long terminal repeat (LTR) from HIV-1
   5495..5606    +  polyA_signal   bGH poly(A) signal: bovine growth hormone polyadenylation signal
   5745..5763    -  promoter       T3 promoter: promoter for bacteriophage T3 RNA polymerase
   5808..5824    -  protein_bind   lac operator: The lac repressor binds to the lac operator to inhibit transcription in E. coli. This inhibition can be relieved by adding lactose or isopropyl-β-D-thiogalactopyranoside (IPTG). lac repressor encoded by lacI
   5832..5862    -  promoter       lac promoter: promoter for the E. coli lac operon
   5877..5898    -  protein_bind   CAP binding site: CAP binding activates transcription in the presence of cAMP. E. coli catabolite activator protein
   5911..6003    -  CDS            lacI (fragment): lac repressor; lacI; The lac repressor binds to the lac operator to inhibit transcription in E. coli. This inhibition can be relieved by adding lactose or isopropyl-β-D-thiogalactopyranoside (IPTG).
   6186..6774    -  rep_origin     ori: high-copy-number ColE1/pMB1/pBR322/pUC origin of replication
   6945..7805    -  CDS            AmpR: β-lactamase; bla; confers resistance to ampicillin, carbenicillin, and related antibiotics
   7806..7910    -  promoter       AmpR promoter: bla
   7963..8391    -  rep_origin     f1 ori (sequence partly withheld): f1 bacteriophage origin of replication; arrow indicates direction of (+) strand synthesis
   8396..8551    -  CDS            lacZα (fragment): LacZα fragment of β-galactosidase; lacZ fragment
   8559..8577    +  promoter       T7 promoter: promoter for bacteriophage T7 RNA polymerase
   8591..241     +  enhancer       CMV enhancer (across the origin): human cytomegalovirus immediate early enhancer
