[The description below was written by a language model from this plasmid's Addgene catalogue record and pLannotate feature annotations shown in this document.]
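Description:
pKLV2-U6gRNA5(hRIPK3_1k)-PGKpuro2ABFP-W is a lentiviral CRISPR guide RNA vector of about 8.65 kb, built on the pKLV2-U6gRNA5(BbsI)-PGKpuro2ABFP-W backbone and carrying a single guide directed against human RIPK3. The guide oligonucleotide was inserted between two BbsI sites, which were destroyed in the process, placing it directly downstream of the human U6 RNA polymerase III promoter and upstream of a Streptococcus pyogenes Cas9 scaffold (annotated as a tracrRNA fragment). The plasmid encodes no Cas9, so the nuclease must be supplied separately in the target cells. The catalogue lists the species as human, although the linked Entrez gene entry uses mouse-style nomenclature.

Downstream of the guide cassette, a mouse PGK promoter drives puromycin N-acetyltransferase and TagBFP. The plasmid name indicates that the two are joined by a 2A peptide, so one transcript would yield both drug selection and a blue fluorescent marker for tracking transduced cells. A WPRE follows to enhance transcript stability and expression.

The viral framework comprises a CMV enhancer/promoter fused to a truncated HIV-1 5' LTR, which drives genomic RNA production in packaging cells. It also includes the Ψ packaging signal with a gag fragment, the RRE, cPPT/CTS, a truncated 3' LTR and a bGH polyadenylation signal. Packaging functions have to be provided in trans.

In bacteria the plasmid replicates from a high-copy ColE1/pUC-type origin with ampicillin resistance, and an f1 origin is also present. The associated study concerns TNF/NF-κB pathway dependency and drug sensitivity in oral squamous cell carcinoma, consistent with use of this vector for RIPK3 knockout.
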