Addgene plasmid #208424: pKLV2-U6gRNA5(hRIPK3_1k)-PGKpuro2ABFP-W
Purpose: Lentiviral gRNA plasmid targeting human RIPK3 gene, co-expression of BFP tag
Depositing lab: Sok Ching Cheong. Depositing organization: Cancer Research Malaysia. Publication: High TNF and NF-kappaB Pathway Dependency Are Associated with AZD5582 Sensitivity in OSCC via CASP8-Dependent Apoptosis. Chai AWY, Tan YH, Ooi S, Yee PS, Yee SM, Lightfoot H, Barthorpe S, Garnett MJ, Cheong SC. Cancer Res Commun. 2024 Nov 1;4(11):2919-2932. doi: 10.1158/2767-9764.CRC-24-0136. PubMed 39360810.
Backbone
  Vector backbone: pKLV2-U6gRNA5(BbsI)-PGKpuro2ABFP-W
  Backbone size w/o insert (bp): 8648
  Vector type: Mammalian Expression, Lentiviral, CRISPR
  Selectable markers: Puromycin ; BFP
Growth in bacteria
  Bacterial resistance: Ampicillin, 100 μg/mL
  Growth temperature: 37°C
  Growth strain: NEB Stable
  Copy number: Unknown
Gene/Insert
  Gene/Insert name: RIPK3
  gRNA/shRNA sequence: GAATTCGTGCTGCGCCTAGA
  Species: H. sapiens (human)
  Mutation: N/A
  Entrez Gene: Ripk3 (a.k.a. 2610528K09Rik, Rip3)
  Promoter: human U6
  Cloning method: Restriction Enzyme; 5′ cloning site BbsI (destroyed during cloning); 3′ cloning site BbsI (destroyed during cloning)
  Sequencing primers: 5′ AGATAATTAGAATTAATTTGACTG
Terms and licenses: Academic/Nonprofit Terms; Industry Terms: Not Available to Industry
Depositor comments: Used BbsI enzyme to clone in gRNA targeting gene of interest.
How to cite: pKLV2-U6gRNA5(hRIPK3_1k)-PGKpuro2ABFP-W was a gift from Sok Ching Cheong (Addgene plasmid # 208424 ; http://n2t.net/addgene:208424 ; RRID:Addgene_208424)
